>Addgene plasmid #148277 | pnEA-NpM-Hs4EBP1_50-83-Y54AL59A-GB1_AA | depositor full sequence | sequence record 290725 | Full Sequence
TTCTTGAAGACGAAAGGGCCTCGTGATACGCCTATTTTTATAGGTTAATGTCATGATAATAATGGTTTCT
TAGACGTCAGGTGGCACTTTTCGGGGAAATGTGCGCGGAACCCCTATTTGTTTATTTTTCTAAATACATT
CAAATATGTATCCGCTCATGAGACAATAACCCTGATAAATGCTTCAATAATATTGAAAAAGGAAGAGTAT
GAGTATTCAACATTTCCGTGTCGCCCTTATTCCCTTTTTTGCGGCATTTTGCCTTCCTGTTTTTGCTCAC
CCAGAAACGCTGGTGAAAGTAAAAGATGCTGAAGATCAGTTGGGTGCACGAGTGGGTTACATCGAACTGG
ATCTCAACAGCGGTAAGATCCTTGAGAGTTTTCGCCCCGAAGAACGTTTTCCAATGATGAGCACTTTTAA
AGTTCTGCTATGTGGCGCGGTATTATCCCGTGTTGACGCCGGGCAAGAGCAACTCGGTCGCCGCATACAC
TATTCTCAGAATGACTTGGTTGAGTACTCACCAGTCACAGAAAAGCATCTTACGGATGGCATGACAGTAA
GAGAATTATGCAGTGCTGCCATAACCATGAGTGATAACACTGCGGCCAACTTACTTCTGACAACGATCGG
AGGACCGAAGGAGCTAACCGCTTTTTTGCACAACATGGGGGATCATGTAACTCGCCTTGATCGTTGGGAA
CCGGAGCTGAATGAAGCCATACCAAACGACGAGCGTGACACCACGATGCCTGCAGCAATGGCAACAACGT
TGCGCAAACTATTAACTGGCGAACTACTTACTCTAGCTTCCCGGCAACAATTAATAGACTGGATGGAGGC
GGATAAAGTTGCAGGACCACTTCTGCGCTCGGCCCTTCCGGCTGGCTGGTTTATTGCTGATAAATCTGGA
GCCGGTGAGCGTGGGTCTCGCGGTATCATTGCAGCACTGGGGCCAGATGGTAAGCCCTCCCGTATCGTAG
TTATCTACACGACGGGGAGTCAGGCAACTATGGATGAACGAAATAGACAGATCGCTGAGATAGGTGCCTC
ACTGATTAAGCATTGGTAACTGTCAGACCAAGTTTACTCATATATACTTTAGATTGATTTAAAACTTCAT
TTTTAATTTAAAAGGATCTAGGTGAAGATCCTTTTTGATAATCTCATGACCAAAATCCCTTAACGTGAGT
TTTCGTTCCACTGAGCGTCAGACCCCGTAGAAAAGATCAAAGGATCTTCTTGAGATCCTTTTTTTCTGCG
CGTAATCTGCTGCTTGCAAACAAAAAAACCACCGCTACCAGCGGTGGTTTGTTTGCCGGATCAAGAGCTA
CCAACTCTTTTTCCGAAGGTAACTGGCTTCAGCAGAGCGCAGATACCAAATACTGTCCTTCTAGTGTAGC
CGTAGTTAGGCCACCACTTCAAGAACTCTGTAGCACCGCCTACATACCTCGCTCTGCTAATCCTGTTACC
AGTGGCTGCTGCCAGTGGCGATAAGTCGTGTCTTACCGGGTTGGACTCAAGACGATAGTTACCGGATAAG
GCGCAGCGGTCGGGCTGAACGGGGGGTTCGTGCACACAGCCCAGCTTGGAGCGAACGACCTACACCGAAC
TGAGATACCTACAGCGTGAGCTATGAGAAAGCGCCACGCTTCCCGAAGGGAGAAAGGCGGACAGGTATCC
GGTAAGCGGCAGGGTCGGAACAGGAGAGCGCACGAGGGAGCTTCCAGGGGGAAACGCCTGGTATCTTTAT
AGTCCTGTCGGGTTTCGCCACCTCTGACTTGAGCGTCGATTTTTGTGATGCTCGTCAGGGGGGCGGAGCC
TATGGAAAAACGCCAGCAACGCGGCCTTTTTACGGTTCCTGGCCTTTTGCTGGCCTTTTGCTCACATGTT
CTTTCCTGCGTTATCCCCTGATTCTGTGGATAACCGTATTACCGCCTTTGAGTGAGCTGATACCGCTCGC
CGCAGCCGAACGACCGAGCGCAGCGAGTCAGTGAGCGAGGAAGCGGAAGAGCGCCTGATGCGGTATTTTC
TCCTTACGCATCTGTGCGGTATTTCACACCGCATATATGGTGCACTCTCAGTACAATCTGCTCTGATGCC
GCATAGTTAAGCCAGTATACACTCCGCTATCGCTACGTGACTGGGTCATGGCTGCGCCCCGACACCCGCC
AACACCCGCTGACGCGCCCTGACGGGCTTGTCTGCTCCCGGCATCCGCTTACAGACAAGCTGTGACCGTC
TCCGGGAGCTGCATGTGTCAGAGGTTTTCACCGTCATCACCGAAACGCGCGAGGCAGCTGCGGTAAAGCT
CATCAGCGTGGTCGTGAAGCGATTCACAGATGTCTGCCTGTTCATCCGCGTCCAGCTCGTTGAGTTTCTC
CAGAAGCGTTAATGTCTGGCTTCTGATAAAGCGGGCCATGTTAAGGGCGGTTTTTTCCTGTTTGGTCACT
GATGCCTCCGTGTAAGGGGGATTTCTGTTCATGGGGGTAATGATACCGATGAAACGAGAGAGGATGCTCA
CGATACGGGTTACTGATGATGAACATGCCCGGTTACTGGAACGTTGTGAGGGTAAACAACTGGCGGTATG
GATGCGGCGGGACCAGAGAAAAATCACTCAGGGTCAATGCCAGCGCTTCGTTAATACAGATGTAGGTGTT
CCACAGGGTAGCCAGCAGCATCCTGCGATGCAGATCCGGAACATAATGGTGCAGGGCGCTGACTTCCGCG
TTTCCAGACTTTACGAAACACGGAAACCGAAGACCATTCATGTTGTTGCTCAGGTCGCAGACGTTTTGCA
GCAGCAGTCGCTTCACGTTCGCTCGCGTATCGGTGATTCATTCTGCTAACCAGTAAGGCAACCCCGCCAG
CCTAGCCGGGTCCTCAACGACAGGAGCACGATCATGCGCACCCGTGGCCAGGACCCAACGCTGCCCGAGA
TGCGCCGCGTGCGGCTGCTGGAGATGGCGGACGCGATGGATATGTTCTGCCAAGGGTTGGTTTGCGCATT
CACAGTTCTCCGCAAGAATTGATTGGCTCCAATTCTTGGAGTGGTGAATCCGTTAGCGAGGTGCCGCCGG
CTTCCATTCAGGTCGAGGTGGCCCGGCTCCATGCACCGCGACGCAACGCGGGGAGGCAGACAAGGTATAG
GGCGGCGCCTACAATCCATGCCAACCCGTTCCATGTGCTCGCCGAGGCGGCATAAATCGCCGTGACGATC
AGCGGTCCAGTGATCGAAGTTAGGCTGGTAAGAGCCGCGAGCGATCCTTGAAGCTGTCCCTGATGGTCGT
CATCTACCTGCCTGGACAGCATGGCCTGCAACGCGGGCATCCCGATGCCGCCGGAAGCGAGAAGAATCAT
AATGGGGAAGGCCATCCAGCCTCGCGTCGCGAACGCCAGCAAGACGTAGCCCAGCGCGTCGGCCGCCATG
CCGGCGATAATGGCCTGCTTCTCGCCGAAACGTTTGGTGGCGGGACCAGTGACGAAGGCTTGAGCGAGGG
CGTGCAAGATTCCGAATACCGCAAGCGACAGGCCGATCATCGTCGCGCTCCAGCGAAAGCGGTCCTCGCC
GAAAATGACCCAGAGCGCTGCCGGCACCTGTCCTACGAGTTGCATGATAAAGAAGACAGTCATAAGTGCG
GCGACGATAGTCATGCCCCGCGCCCACCGGAAGGAGCTGACTGGGTTGAAGGCTCTCAAGGGCATCGGTC
GAGATCCCGGTGCCTAATGAGTGAGCTAACTTACATTAATTGCGTTGCGCTCACTGCCCGCTTTCCAGTC
GGGAAACCTGTCGTGCCAGCTGCATTAATGAATCGGCCAACGCGCGGGGAGAGGCGGTTTGCGTATTGGG
CGCCAGGGTGGTTTTTCTTTTCACCAGTGAGACGGGCAACAGCTGATTGCCCTTCACCGCCTGGCCCTGA
GAGAGTTGCAGCAAGCGGTCCACGCTGGTTTGCCCCAGCAGGCGAAAATCCTGTTTGATGGTGGTTAACG
GCGGGATATAACATGAGCTGTCTTCGGTATCGTCGTATCCCACTACCGAGATATCCGCACCAACGCGCAG
CCCGGACTCGGTAATGGCGCGCATTGCGCCCAGCGCCATCTGATCGTTGGCAACCAGCATCGCAGTGGGA
ACGATGCCCTCATTCAGCATTTGCATGGTTTGTTGAAAACCGGACATGGCACTCCAGTCGCCTTCCCGTT
CCGCTATCGGCTGAATTTGATTGCGAGTGAGATATTTATGCCAGCCAGCCAGACGCAGACGCGCCGAGAC
AGAACTTAATGGGCCCGCTAACAGCGCGATTTGCTGGTGACCCAATGCGACCAGATGCTCCACGCCCAGT
CGCGTACCGTCTTCATGGGAGAAAATAATACTGTTGATGGGTGTCTGGTCAGAGACATCAAGAAATAACG
CCGGAACATTAGTGCAGGCAGCTTCCACAGCAATGGCATCCTGGTCATCCAGCGGATAGTTAATGATCAG
CCCACTGACGCGTTGCGCGAGAAGATTGTGCACCGCCGCTTTACAGGCTTCGACGCCGCTTCGTTCTACC
ATCGACACCACCACGCTGGCACCCAGTTGATCGGCGCGAGATTTAATCGCCGCGACAATTTGCGACGGCG
CGTGCAGGGCCAGACTGGAGGTGGCAACGCCAATCAGCAACGACTGTTTGCCCGCCAGTTGTTGTGCCAC
GCGGTTGGGAATGTAATTCAGCTCCGCCATCGCCGCTTCCACTTTTTCCCGCGTTTTCGCAGAAACGTGG
CTGGCCTGGTTCACCACGCGGGAAACGGTCTGATAAGAGACACCGGCATACTCTGCGACATCGTATAACG
TTACTGGTTTCACATTCACCACCCTGAATTGACTCTCTTCCGGGCGCTATCATGCCATACCGCGAAAGGT
TTTGCGCCATTCGATGGTGTCCGGGATCTCGACGCTCTCCCTTATGCGACTCCTGCATTAGGAAGCAGCC
CAGTAGTAGGTTGAGGCCGTTGAGCACCGCCGCCGCAAGGAATGGTGCATGCAAGGAGATGGCGCCCAAC
AGTCCCCCGGCCACGGGGCCTGCCACCATACCCACGCCGAAACAAGCGCTCATGAGCCCGAAGTGGCGAG
CCCGATCTTCCCCATCGGTGATGTCGGCGATATAGGCGCCAGCAACCGCACCTGTGGCGCCGGTGATGCC
GGCCACGATGCGTCCGGCGTAGAGGATCGAGATCTCGATCCCGCGAAATTAATACGACTCACTATAGGGG
AATTGTGAGCGGATAACAATTCCCCACTAGTAATAATTTTGTTTAACTTTAAGAAGGAGATATACCATGG
AAACTGAAGAAGGTAAACTGGTAATCTGGATTAACGGCGATAAAGGCTATAACGGTCTCGCTGAAGTCGG
TAAGAAATTCGAGAAAGATACCGGAATTAAAGTCACCGTTGAGCATCCGGATAAACTGGAAGAGAAATTC
CCACAGGTTGCGGCAACTGGCGATGGCCCTGACATTATCTTCTGGGCACACGACCGCTTTGGTGGCTACG
CTCAATCTGGCCTGTTGGCTGAAATCACCCCGGACAAAGCGTTCCAGGACAAGCTGTATCCGTTTACCTG
GGATGCCGTACGTTACAACGGCAAGCTGATTGCTTACCCGATCGCTGTTGAAGCGTTATCGCTGATTTAT
AACAAAGACCTGCTGCCGAACCCGCCAAAAACCTGGGAAGAGATCCCGGCGCTGGATAAAGAACTGAAAG
CGAAAGGTAAGAGCGCCCTGATGTTCAACCTGCAAGAACCGTACTTCACCTGGCCGCTGATTGCTGCTGA
CGGGGGTTATGCGTTCAAGTATGAAAACGGCAAGTACGACATTAAAGACGTGGGCGTGGATAACGCTGGC
GCGAAAGCGGGTCTGACCTTCCTGGTTGACCTGATTAAAAACAAACACATGAATGCAGACACCGATTACT
CCATCGCAGAAGCTGCCTTTAATAAAGGCGAAACAGCGATGACCATCAACGGCCCGTGGGCATGGTCCAA
CATCGACACCAGCAAAGTGAATTATGGTGTAACGGTACTGCCGACCTTCAAGGGTCAACCATCCAAACCG
TTCGTTGGCGTGCTGAGCGCAGGTATTAACGCCGCCAGTCCGAACAAAGAGCTGGCAAAAGAGTTCCTCG
AAAACTATCTGCTGACTGATGAAGGTCTGGAAGCGGTTAATAAAGACAAACCGCTGGGTGCCGTAGCGCT
GAAGTCTTACGAGGAAGAGTTGGCGAAAGATCCACGTATTGCCGCCACGATGGAAAACGCCCAGAAAGGT
GAAATCATGCCGAACATCCCGCAGATGTCCGCTTTCTGGTATGCCGTGCGTACTGCGGTGATCAACGCCG
CCAGCGGTCGTCAGACTGTCGATGAAGCCCTTAAAGACGCGCAGACTGGTACCGGCAGCGGCCTGGAAGT
TCTGTTCCAGGGGCCCCATATGACCAGGATCATCGCCGACCGGAAATTCGCGATGGAGTGTCGGAACTCA
CCTGTGACCAAAACACCCCCAAGGGATCTGCCCACCATTCCGGGGGTCACCAGCATGCAGTACAAACTTA
TCCTGAACGGTAAAACCCTGAAAGGTGAAACCACCACCGAAGCTGTTGACGCTGCTACCGCGGAAAAAGT
TTTCAAACAGTACGCTAACGACAACGGTGTTGACGGTGAATGGACCTACGACGACGCTACCAAAACCTAC
ACCGTAACGGAATAAGCTAGCCCTAGGAGATCCGGCTGCTAACAAAGCCCGAAAGGAAGCTGAGTTGGCT
GCTGCCACCGCTGAGCAATAACTAGCATAACCCCTTGGGGCCTCTAAACGGGTCTTGAGGGGTTTTTTGC
TGAAAGGAGGAACTATATCCGGATATCCCGCAAGAGGCCCGGCAGTACCGGCATAACCAAGCCTATGCCT
ACAGCATCCAGGGTGACGGTGCCGAGGATGACGATGAGCGCATTGTTAGATTTCATACACGGTGCCTGAC
TGCGTTAGCAATTTAACTGTGATAAACTACCGCATTAAAGCTTATCGATGATAAGCTGTCAAACATGAGA
A
Features (pLannotate 1.2.2; 21 found; start..end, strand, type, name):
    104..208     +  promoter       AmpR promoter: bla
    209..1069    +  CDS            AmpR: β-lactamase; bla; confers resistance to ampicillin, carbenicillin, and related antibiotics
   1240..1828    +  rep_origin     ori: high-copy-number ColE1/pMB1/pBR322/pUC origin of replication
   2014..2156    -  misc_feature   bom: basis of mobility region from pBR322
   2258..2449    -  CDS            rop: Rop protein, which maintains plasmids at low copy number; rop
   2466..2846    +  CDS            YPB1_ECOLX: Protein predicted: Swiss-Prot protein existence level 4. From Escherichia coli.
   3088..3712    -  CDS            TcR (fragment): tetracycline efflux protein; tet; confers resistance to tetracycline
   3727..3748    -  protein_bind   CAP binding site: CAP binding activates transcription in the presence of cAMP. E. coli catabolite activator protein
   3761..4843    -  CDS            lacI: lac repressor; lacI; The lac repressor binds to the lac operator to inhibit transcription in E. coli. This inhibition can be relieved by adding lactose or isopropyl-β-D-thiogalactopyranoside (IPTG).
   4844..4921    -  promoter       lacI promoter: lacI
   4929..5208    -  CDS            TcR (fragment): tetracycline efflux protein; tet; confers resistance to tetracycline
   5230..5248    +  promoter       T7 promoter: promoter for bacteriophage T7 RNA polymerase
   5249..5273    +  protein_bind   lac operator: The lac repressor binds to the lac operator to inhibit transcription in E. coli. This inhibition can be relieved by adding lactose or isopropyl-β-D-thiogalactopyranoside (IPTG). lac repressor encoded by lacI
   5288..5310    +  RBS            RBS: efficient ribosome binding site from bacteriophage T7 gene 10 (Olins and Rangwala, 1989)
   5321..6417    +  CDS            MBP (fragment): maltose binding protein from E. coli; malE (mutated); This version of the gene does not encode a signal sequence, so MBP will remain in the cytosol.
   6466..6564    +  CDS            EIF4EBP1 (fragment): 4EBP1_HUMAN - Experimental evidence at protein level: Swiss-Prot protein existence level 1. Repressor of translation initiation that regulates EIF4E activity by preventing its assembly into the eIF4F complex: hypophosphorylated form competes with EIF4G1/EIF4G3 and strongly binds to EIF4E, leading to repress translation. In contrast, hyperphosphorylated form dissociates from EIF4E, allowing interaction between EIF4G1/EIF4G3 and EIF4E, leading to initiation of translation. Mediates the regulation of protein translation by hormones, growth factors and other stimuli that signal through the MAP kin
   6571..6728    +  CDS            GB1 (fragment): B1 domain of Streptococcal protein G effective as a solubilizing fusion partner (Cheng and Patel, 2004)
   6755..6804    +  CDS            SET1 (fragment): solubility-enhancement tag derived from T7 phage gene 10B
   6812..6859    +  terminator     T7 terminator: transcription terminator for bacteriophage T7 RNA polymerase
   6882..6986    -  CDS            TcR (fragment): tetracycline efflux protein; tet; confers resistance to tetracycline
   7034..7062    -  promoter       tet promoter: E. coli promoter for tetracycline efflux protein gene
