[The description below was written by a language model from this plasmid's Addgene catalogue record and pLannotate feature annotations shown in this document.]
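Description:
pnEA-NpM-Hs4EBP1_50-83-Y54AL59A-GB1_AA is a 7,071 nt bacterial expression plasmid for producing a mutant fragment of human 4E-BP1 (EIF4EBP1) in E. coli. The catalogue entry lists the backbone as unknown, but the annotated features point to a pBR322-derived, pET-style architecture. It has a ColE1/pMB1-type origin together with the bom site and the rop gene, which fits the recorded low copy number. It also has a β-lactamase cassette for ampicillin selection and several disrupted remnants of the tetracycline resistance gene that are not expected to be functional. A lacI gene with its own promoter supplies lac repressor.

The expression cassette is driven by a T7 promoter followed by a lac operator and the phage T7 gene 10 ribosome binding site, and it ends at a T7 terminator. Transcription therefore depends on a host that supplies T7 RNA polymerase and is inducible with IPTG. The open reading frame begins with a cytosolic maltose-binding protein lacking its signal sequence. This is followed by the short 4E-BP1 segment covering residues 50–83 and then by the B1 domain of streptococcal protein G, with both tags serving as solubilising fusion partners. A small fragment annotated as a T7 gene 10B-derived solubility tag lies just before the terminator, and the record does not indicate whether it is part of the translated fusion.

By its name, the insert carries Y54A and L59A substitutions. 4E-BP1 is a translational repressor that binds eIF4E, and the associated publication examines the architecture of 4E-BP–eIF4E complexes, so the plasmid was presumably used to make recombinant peptide for binding or structural studies. The depositor sequence may be theoretical rather than fully verified.
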