Addgene plasmid #148277: pnEA-NpM-Hs4EBP1_50-83-Y54AL59A-GB1_AA
Purpose: Bacterial Expression of Hs4EBP1_50-83-Y54AL59A
Depositing lab: Elisa Izaurralde. Depositing organization: Max Planck Institute for Developmental Biology. Publication: Molecular architecture of 4E-BP translational inhibitors bound to eIF4E. Peter D, Igreja C, Weber R, Wohlbold L, Weiler C, Ebertsch L, Weichenrieder O, Izaurralde E. Mol Cell. 2015 Mar 19;57(6):1074-87. doi: 10.1016/j.molcel.2015.01.017. Epub 2015 Feb 19. PubMed 25702871.
Backbone
  Vector backbone: Unknown
  Vector type: Bacterial Expression
Growth in bacteria
  Bacterial resistance: Ampicillin, 100 μg/mL
  Growth temperature: 37°C
  Growth strain: DH5alpha
  Copy number: Low Copy
Gene/Insert
  Gene/Insert name: Hs4EBP1_50-83-Y54AL59A
  Species: H. sapiens (human)
  Entrez Gene: EIF4EBP1 (a.k.a. 4E-BP1, 4EBP1, BP-1, PHAS-I)
  Cloning method: Unknown
Terms and licenses: Academic/Nonprofit Terms; Industry Terms: Not Available to Industry
Depositor comments: ORF extracted from NCBI:NM_004095.3 Plasmids from this collection were made available to the research community and donated after the lab closed. Please note that the sequence provided by the depositing laboratory may be theoretical/predicted or based on Sanger sequencing results. There may be discrepancies between sequencing results obtained by Addgene and the depositor sequence. If an Addgene verified sequence is not available, please contact before placing your order to request that our lab fully sequence the plasmid.
How to cite: pnEA-NpM-Hs4EBP1_50-83-Y54AL59A-GB1_AA was a gift from Elisa Izaurralde (Addgene plasmid # 148277 ; http://n2t.net/addgene:148277 ; RRID:Addgene_148277)
